Addgene plasmid #120888: pcDNA-h-mmPtch1-B
Purpose: Expresses Ptch1-B for function assays
Depositing lab: Philip Beachy. Depositing organization: Stanford University. Publication: Structural Basis for Cholesterol Transport-like Activity of the Hedgehog Receptor Patched. Zhang Y, Bulkley DP, Xin Y, Roberts KJ, Asarnow DE, Sharma A, Myers BR, Cho W, Cheng Y, Beachy PA. Cell. 2018 Nov 15;175(5):1352-1364.e14. doi: 10.1016/j.cell.2018.10.026. Epub 2018 Nov 8. PubMed 30415841.
Backbone
  Vector backbone: pcDNA-h
  Vector type: Mammalian Expression
Growth in bacteria
  Bacterial resistance: Ampicillin, 100 μg/mL
  Growth temperature: 37°C
  Growth strain: DH5alpha
  Copy number: High Copy
Gene/Insert
  Gene/Insert name: Ptch1
  Species: M. musculus (mouse)
  Entrez Gene: Ptch1 (a.k.a. A230106A15Rik, Ptc, Ptc1, Ptch, mes, wig)
  Promoter: CMV
  Cloning method: Gibson Cloning
  Sequencing primers: 5′ T7; 3′ SP6
Terms and licenses: Academic/Nonprofit Terms; Industry Terms: Not Available to Industry
How to cite: pcDNA-h-mmPtch1-B was a gift from Philip Beachy (Addgene plasmid # 120888 ; http://n2t.net/addgene:120888 ; RRID:Addgene_120888)
