[The description below was written by a language model from this plasmid's Addgene catalogue record and pLannotate feature annotations shown in this document.]
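Description:
pcDNA-h-mmPtch1-B is a mammalian expression plasmid of about 7.2 kb, built on the pcDNA-h backbone and carrying mouse Ptch1, which encodes Patched1, the receptor for the Sonic, Indian and Desert hedgehog ligands that acts together with Smoothened in Hedgehog signal transduction. It is maintained in E. coli through a high-copy ColE1/pUC-type origin and selected with ampicillin via the β-lactamase gene and its native promoter. No intact mammalian selection cassette is annotated. Only a short SV40 promoter fragment follows the polyadenylation signal, which suggests a trimmed pcDNA derivative suited to transient transfection rather than stable line selection, though the record does not say this.

The expression cassette consists of the human CMV immediate-early enhancer with CMV promoter sequence (annotated in pieces, including a truncated CMVd2-type match), followed by a T7 promoter, the Ptch1 coding sequence and a bovine growth hormone poly(A) signal. An SP6 promoter in reverse orientation sits just downstream of the insert, and the T7 and SP6 sites serve as the flanking sequencing primer sites. The Ptch1 open reading frame, about 3.8 kb, is annotated as a fragment relative to the full-length mouse protein, so the "B" variant appears to be a truncated or otherwise modified form. The record does not define the alteration, and no epitope tags or reporters are annotated. The insert was introduced by Gibson assembly. Small lac promoter/operator, lacI, bom and HIV LTR matches look like backbone remnants with no evident role.

The stated purpose is expression of Ptch1-B for functional assays. It was deposited alongside a structural study of the cholesterol transport-like activity of Patched.
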