Features (pLannotate 1.2.2; 17 found; start..end, strand, type, name):
     28..80      -  misc_feature   bom (fragment): basis of mobility region from pBR322
    235..614     +  enhancer       CMV enhancer: human cytomegalovirus immediate early enhancer
    687..704     -  promoter       CMV promoter (fragment): human cytomegalovirus (CMV) immediate early promoter
    767..818     +  promoter       CMVd2 promoter: truncated human cytomegalovirus (CMV) immediate early promoter that yields moderately reduced expression relative to the full-length promoter
    814..847     +  LTR            5' LTR (truncated) (fragment): truncated 5' long terminal repeat (LTR) from HIV-1
    863..881     +  promoter       T7 promoter: promoter for bacteriophage T7 RNA polymerase
    904..4704    +  CDS            Ptch1 (fragment): PTC1_MOUSE - Also known as Ptch. Experimental evidence at protein level: Swiss-Prot protein existence level 1. Acts as a receptor for sonic hedgehog (SHH), indian hedgehog (IHH) and desert hedgehog (DHH). Associates with the smoothened protein (SMO) to transduce the hedgehog's proteins signal. Seems to have a tumor suppressor function, as inactivation of this protein is probably a necessary, if not sufficient step for tumorigenesis. From Mus musculus (Mouse).
   4723..4741    -  promoter       SP6 promoter: promoter for bacteriophage SP6 RNA polymerase
   4767..4991    +  polyA_signal   bGH poly(A) signal: bovine growth hormone polyadenylation signal
   4995..5016    +  promoter       SV40 promoter (fragment): SV40 enhancer and early promoter
   5099..5115    -  protein_bind   lac operator: The lac repressor binds to the lac operator to inhibit transcription in E. coli. This inhibition can be relieved by adding lactose or isopropyl-β-D-thiogalactopyranoside (IPTG). lac repressor encoded by lacI
   5123..5153    -  promoter       lac promoter: promoter for the E. coli lac operon
   5168..5189    -  protein_bind   CAP binding site: CAP binding activates transcription in the presence of cAMP. E. coli catabolite activator protein
   5202..5294    -  CDS            lacI (fragment): lac repressor; lacI; The lac repressor binds to the lac operator to inhibit transcription in E. coli. This inhibition can be relieved by adding lactose or isopropyl-β-D-thiogalactopyranoside (IPTG).
   5477..6065    -  rep_origin     ori: high-copy-number ColE1/pMB1/pBR322/pUC origin of replication
   6236..7096    -  CDS            AmpR: β-lactamase; bla; confers resistance to ampicillin, carbenicillin, and related antibiotics
   7097..7201    -  promoter       AmpR promoter: bla
>Addgene plasmid #120888 | pcDNA-h-mmPtch1-B | addgene full sequence | sequence record 233155 | Addgene NGS Result
GACGGATCGGGAGATCTCCCGATCCCCTATGGTGCACTCTCAGTACAATCTGCTCTGATGCCGCATAGTT
AAGCCAGTATCTGCTCCCTGCTTGTGTGTTGGAGGTCGCTGAGTAGTGCGCGAGCAAAATTTAAGCTACA
ACAAGGCAAGGCTTGACCGACAATTGCATGAAGAATCTGCTTAGGGTTAGGCGTTTTGCGCTGCTTCGCG
ATGTACGGGCCAGATATACGCGTTGACATTGATTATTGACTAGTTATTAATAGTAATCAATTACGGGGTC
ATTAGTTCATAGCCCATATATGGAGTTCCGCGTTACATAACTTACGGTAAATGGCCCGCCTGGCTGACCG
CCCAACGACCCCCGCCCATTGACGTCAATAATGACGTATGTTCCCATAGTAACGCCAATAGGGACTTTCC
ATTGACGTCAATGGGTGGAGTATTTACGGTAAACTGCCCACTTGGCAGTACATCAAGTGTATCATATGCC
AAGTACGCCCCCTATTGACGTCAATGACGGTAAATGGCCCGCCTGGCATTATGCCCAGTACATGACCTTA
TGGGACTTTCCTACTTGGCAGTACATCTACGTATTAGTCATCGCTATTACCATGGTGATGCGGTTTTGGC
AGTACATCAATGGGCGTGGATAGCGGTTTGACTCACGGGGATTTCCAAGTCTCCACCCCATTGACGTCAA
TGGGAGTTTGTTTTGGCACCAAAATCAACGGTACTTTCCAAAATGTCGTAACAACTCCGCCCCATTGACG
CAAATGGGCGGTAGGCGTGTACGGTGGGAGGTCTATATAAGCAGAGCTCTCTGGCTAACTAGAGAACCCA
CTGCTTACTGGCTTATCGAAATTAATACGACTCACTATAGGGAGACCCAAGCTTGGTACCACCATGGCCT
CGGCTGGTAACGCCGCCGGGGCCCTGGGCAGGCAGGCCGGCGGCGGGAGGCGCAGACGGACCGGGGGACC
GCACCGCGCCGCGCCGGACCGGGACTATCTGCACCGGCCCAGCTACTGCGACGCCGCCTTCGCTCTGGAG
CAGATTTCCAAGGGGAAGGCTACTGGCCGGAAAGCGCCGCTGTGGCTGAGAGCGAAGTTTCAGAGACTCT
TATTTAAACTGGGTTGTTACATTCAAAAGAACTGCGGCAAGTTTTTGGTTGTGGGTCTCCTCATATTTGG
GGCCTTCGCTGTGGGATTAAAGGCAGCTAATCTCGAGACCAACGTGGAGGAGCTGTGGGTGGAAGTTGGT
GGACGAGTGAGTCGAGAATTAAATTATACCCGTCAGAAGATAGGAGAAGAGGCTATGTTTAATCCTCAAC
TCATGATACAGACTCCAAAAGAAGAAGGCGCTAATGTTCTGACCACAGAGGCTCTCCTGCAACACCTGGA
CTCAGCACTCCAGGCCAGTCGTGTGCACGTCTACATGTATAACAGGCAATGGAAGTTGGAACATTTGTGC
TACAAATCAGGGGAACTTATCACGGAGACAGGTTACATGGATCAGATAATAGAATACCTTTACCCTTGCT
TAATCATTACACCTTTGGACTGCTTCTGGGAAGGGGCAAAGCTACAGTCCGGGACAGCATACCTCCTAGG
TAAGCCTCCTTTACGGTGGACAAACTTTGACCCCTTGGAATTCCTAGAAGAGTTAAAGAAAATAAACTAC
CAAGTGGACAGCTGGGAGGAAATGCTGAATAAAGCCGAAGTTGGCCATGGGTACATGGACCGGCCTTGCC
TCAACCCAGCCGACCCAGATTGCCCTGCCACAGCCCCTAACAAAAATTCAACCAAACCTCTTGATGTGGC
CCTTGTTTTGAATGGTGGATGTCAAGGTTTATCCAGGAAGTATATGCATTGGCAGGAGGAGTTGATTGTG
GGTGGTACCGTCAAGAATGCCACTGGAAAACTTGTCAGCGCTCACGCCCTGCAAACCATGTTCCAGTTAA
TGACTCCCAAGCAAATGTATGAACACTTCAGGGGCTACGACTATGTCTCTCACATCAACTGGAATGAAGA
CAGGGCAGCCGCCATCCTGGAGGCCTGGCAGAGGACTTACGTGGAGGTGGTTCATCAAAGTGTCGCCCCA
AACTCCACTCAAAAGGTGCTTCCCTTCACAACCACGACCCTGGACGACATCCTAAAATCCTTCTCTGATG
TCAGTGTCATCCGAGTGGCCAGCGGCTACCTACTGATGCTTGCCTATGCCTGTTTAACCATGCTGCGCTG
GGACTGCTCCAAGTCCCAGGGTGCCGTGGGGCTGGCTGGCGTCCTGTTGGTTGCGCTGTCAGTGGCTGCA
GGATTGGGCCTCTGCTCCTTGATTGGCATTTCTTTTAATGCTGCGACAACTCAGGTTTTGCCGTTTCTTG
CTCTTGGTGTTGGTGTGGATGATGTCTTCCTCCTGGCCCATGCATTCAGTGAAACAGGACAGAATAAGAG
GATTCCATTTGAGGACAGGACTGGGGAGTGCCTCAAGCGCACCGGAGCCAGCGTGGCCCTCACCTCCATC
AGCAATGTCACCGCCTTCTTCATGGCCGCATTGATCCCTATCCCTGCCCTGCGAGCGTTCTCCCTCCAGG
CTGCTGTGGTGGTGGTATTCAATTTTGCTATGGTTCTGCTCATTTTTCCTGCAATTCTCAGCATGGATTT
ATACAGACGTGAGGACAGAAGATTGGATATTTTCTGCTGTTTCACAAGCCCCTGTGTCAGCAGGGTGATT
CAAGTTGAGCCACAGGCCTACACAGAGCCTATGCAGTCCACCGTTCAGCTCCGCACAGAGTATGACCCTC
ACACGCACGTGTACTACACCACCGCCGAGCCACGCTCTGAGATCTCTGTACAGCCTGTTACCGTCACCCA
GGACAACCTCAGCTGTCAGAGTCCCGAGAGCACCAGCTCTACCAGGGACCTGCTCTCCCAGTTCTCAGAC
TCCAGCCTCCACTGCCTCGAGCCCCCCTGCACCAAGTGGACACTCTCTTCGTTTGCAGAGAAGCACTATG
CTCCTTTCCTCCTGAAACCCAAAGCCAAGGTTGTGGTAATCCTTCTTTTCCTGGGCTTGCTGGGGGTCAG
CCTTTATGGGACCACCCGAGTGAGAGACGGGCTGGACCTCACGGACATTGTTCCCCGGGAAACCAGAGAA
TATGACTTCATAGCTGCCCAGTTCAAGTACTTCTCTTTCTACAACATGTATATAGTCACCCAGAAAGCAG
ACTACCCGAATATCCAGCACCTACTTTACGACCTTCATAAGAGTTTCAGCAATGTGAAGTATGTCATGCT
GGAGGAGAACAAGCAACTTCCCCAAATGTGGCTGCACTACTTTAGAGACTGGCTTCAAGGACTTCAGGAT
GCATTTGACAGTGACTGGGAAACTGGGAGGATCATGCCAAACAATTATAAAAATGGATCAGATGACGGGG
TCCTCGCTTACAAACTCCTGGTGCAGACTGGCAGCCGAGACAAGCCCATCGACATTAGTCAGTTGACTAA
ACAGCGTCTGGTAGACGCAGATGGCATCATTAATCCGAGCGCTTTCTACATCTACCTGACCGCTTGGGTC
AGCAACGACCCTGTAGCTTACGCTGCCTCCCAGGCCAACATCCGGCCTCACCGGCCGGAGTGGGTCCATG
ACAAAGCCGACTACATGCCAGAGACCAGGCTGAGAATCCCAGCAGCAGAGCCCATCGAGTACGCTCAGTT
CCCTTTCTACCTCAACGGCCTACGAGACACCTCAGACTTTGTGGAAGCCATAGAAAAAGTGAGAGTCATC
TGTAACAACTATACGAGCCTGGGACTGTCCAGCTACCCCAATGGCTACCCCTTCCTGTTCTGGGAGCAAT
ACATCAGCCTGCGCCACTGGCTGCTGCTATCCATCAGCGTGGTGCTGGCCTGCACGTTTCTAGTGTGCGC
AGTCTTCCTCCTGAACCCCTGGACGGCCGGGATCATTGTCATGGTCCTGGCTCTGATGACCGTTGAGCTC
TTTGGCATGATGGGCCTCATTGGGATCAAGCTGAGTGCTGTGCCTGTGGTCATCCTGATTGCATCTGTTG
GCATCGGAGTGGAGTTCACCGTCCACGTGGCTTTGGCCTTTCTGACAGCCATTGGGGACAAGAACCACAG
GGCTATGCTCGCTCTGGAACACATGTTTGCTCCCGTTCTGGACGGTGCTGTGTCCACTCTGCTGGGTGTA
CTGATGCTTGCAGGGTCCGAATTTGATTTCATTGTCAGATACTTCTTTGCCGTCCTGGCCATTCTCACCG
TCTTGGGGGTTCTCAATGGACTGGTTCTGCTGCCTGTCCTCTTATCCTTCTTTGGACCGTGTCCTGAGGT
GTCTCCAGCCAATGGCCTAAACCGACTGCCCACTCCTTCGCCTGAGCCGCCTCCAAGTGTCGTCCGGTTT
GCCGTGCCTCCTGGTCACACGAACAATGGGTCTGATTCCTCCGACTCGGAGTACAGCTCTCAGACCACGG
TGTCTGGCATCAGTGAGGAGCTCAGGCAATACGAAGCACAGCAGGGTGCCGGAGGCCCTGCCCACCAAGT
GATTGTGGAAGCCACAGAAAACCCTGTCTTTGCCCGGTCCACTGTGGTCCATCCGGACTCCAGACATCAG
CCTCCCTTGACCCCTCGGCAACAGCCCCACCTGGACTCTGGCTCCTTGTCCCCTGGACGGCAAGGCCAGC
AGCCTCGAAGGGATTAGTCTAGAGGGCCCTATTCTATAGTGTCACCTAAATGCTAGAGCTCGCTGATCAG
CCTCGACTGTGCCTTCTAGTTGCCAGCCATCTGTTGTTTGCCCCTCCCCCGTGCCTTCCTTGACCCTGGA
AGGTGCCACTCCCACTGTCCTTTCCTAATAAAATGAGGAAATTGCATCGCATTGTCTGAGTAGGTGTCAT
TCTATTCTGGGGGGTGGGGTGGGGCAGGACAGCAAGGGGGAGGATTGGGAAGACAATAGCAGGCATGCTG
GGGATGCGGTGGGCTCTATGGCTTCTGAGGCGGAAAGAACCAGCTGGGGCTCTAGGGGGTATCCCCACGC
GCCCTACCTCTAGCTAGAGCTTGGCGTAATCATGGTCATAGCTGTTTCCTGTGTGAAATTGTTATCCGCT
CACAATTCCACACAACATACGAGCCGGAAGCATAAAGTGTAAAGCCTGGGGTGCCTAATGAGTGAGCTAA
CTCACATTAATTGCGTTGCGCTCACTGCCCGCTTTCCAGTCGGGAAACCTGTCGTGCCAGCTGCATTAAT
GAATCGGCCAACGCGCGGGGAGAGGCGGTTTGCGTATTGGGCGCTCTTCCGCTTCCTCGCTCACTGACTC
GCTGCGCTCGGTCGTTCGGCTGCGGCGAGCGGTATCAGCTCACTCAAAGGCGGTAATACGGTTATCCACA
GAATCAGGGGATAACGCAGGAAAGAACATGTGAGCAAAAGGCCAGCAAAAGGCCAGGAACCGTAAAAAGG
CCGCGTTGCTGGCGTTTTTCCATAGGCTCCGCCCCCCTGACGAGCATCACAAAAATCGACGCTCAAGTCA
GAGGTGGCGAAACCCGACAGGACTATAAAGATACCAGGCGTTTCCCCCTGGAAGCTCCCTCGTGCGCTCT
CCTGTTCCGACCCTGCCGCTTACCGGATACCTGTCCGCCTTTCTCCCTTCGGGAAGCGTGGCGCTTTCTC
ATAGCTCACGCTGTAGGTATCTCAGTTCGGTGTAGGTCGTTCGCTCCAAGCTGGGCTGTGTGCACGAACC
CCCCGTTCAGCCCGACCGCTGCGCCTTATCCGGTAACTATCGTCTTGAGTCCAACCCGGTAAGACACGAC
TTATCGCCACTGGCAGCAGCCACTGGTAACAGGATTAGCAGAGCGAGGTATGTAGGCGGTGCTACAGAGT
TCTTGAAGTGGTGGCCTAACTACGGCTACACTAGAAGAACAGTATTTGGTATCTGCGCTCTGCTGAAGCC
AGTTACCTTCGGAAAAAGAGTTGGTAGCTCTTGATCCGGCAAACAAACCACCGCTGGTAGCGGTGGTTTT
TTTGTTTGCAAGCAGCAGATTACGCGCAGAAAAAAAGGATCTCAAGAAGATCCTTTGATCTTTTCTACGG
GGTCTGACGCTCAGTGGAACGAAAACTCACGTTAAGGGATTTTGGTCATGAGATTATCAAAAAGGATCTT
CACCTAGATCCTTTTAAATTAAAAATGAAGTTTTAAATCAATCTAAAGTATATATGAGTAAACTTGGTCT
GACAGTTACCAATGCTTAATCAGTGAGGCACCTATCTCAGCGATCTGTCTATTTCGTTCATCCATAGTTG
CCTGACTCCCCGTCGTGTAGATAACTACGATACGGGAGGGCTTACCATCTGGCCCCAGTGCTGCAATGAT
ACCGCGAGACCCACGCTCACCGGCTCCAGATTTATCAGCAATAAACCAGCCAGCCGGAAGGGCCGAGCGC
AGAAGTGGTCCTGCAACTTTATCCGCCTCCATCCAGTCTATTAATTGTTGCCGGGAAGCTAGAGTAAGTA
GTTCGCCAGTTAATAGTTTGCGCAACGTTGTTGCCATTGCTACAGGCATCGTGGTGTCACGCTCGTCGTT
TGGTATGGCTTCATTCAGCTCCGGTTCCCAACGATCAAGGCGAGTTACATGATCCCCCATGTTGTGCAAA
AAAGCGGTTAGCTCCTTCGGTCCTCCGATCGTTGTCAGAAGTAAGTTGGCCGCAGTGTTATCACTCATGG
TTATGGCAGCACTGCATAATTCTCTTACTGTCATGCCATCCGTAAGATGCTTTTCTGTGACTGGTGAGTA
CTCAACCAAGTCATTCTGAGAATAGTGTATGCGGCGACCGAGTTGCTCTTGCCCGGCGTCAATACGGGAT
AATACCGCGCCACATAGCAGAACTTTAAAAGTGCTCATCATTGGAAAACGTTCTTCGGGGCGAAAACTCT
CAAGGATCTTACCGCTGTTGAGATCCAGTTCGATGTAACCCACTCGTGCACCCAACTGATCTTCAGCATC
TTTTACTTTCACCAGCGTTTCTGGGTGAGCAAAAACAGGAAGGCAAAATGCCGCAAAAAAGGGAATAAGG
GCGACACGGAAATGTTGAATACTCATACTCTTCCTTTTTCAATATTATTGAAGCATTTATCAGGGTTATT
GTCTCATGAGCGGATACATATTTGAATGTATTTAGAAAAATAAACAAATAGGGGTTCCGCGCACATTTCC
CCGAAAAGTGCCACCTGACGTC
